Addgene plasmid #59609: pSicoR-PTPRJi2
Purpose: Expression of shRNA against human PTPRJ
Depositing lab: Miguel Ramalho-Santos. Depositing organization: University of California, San Francisco (UCSF). Publication: Systematic Identification of Barriers to Human iPSC Generation. Qin H, Diaz A, Blouin L, Lebbink RJ, Patena W, Tanbun P, LeProust EM, McManus MT, Song JS, Ramalho-Santos M. Cell. 2014 Jul 17;158(2):449-61. doi: 10.1016/j.cell.2014.05.040. PubMed 25036638.
Backbone
  Vector backbone: pSicoR
  Vector type: Mammalian Expression, RNAi
Growth in bacteria
  Bacterial resistance: Ampicillin, 100 μg/mL
  Growth temperature: 37°C
  Growth strain: Stbl3
  Copy number: High Copy
Gene/Insert
  Gene/Insert name: PTPRJ
  gRNA/shRNA sequence: PTPRJ
  Species: H. sapiens (human)
  Entrez Gene: PTPRJ (a.k.a. CD148, DEP1, HPTPeta, R-PTP-ETA, SCC1)
  Promoter: U6
  Cloning method: Restriction Enzyme; 5′ cloning site HpaI (destroyed during cloning); 3′ cloning site XhoI (not destroyed)
  Sequencing primers: 5′ mU6-F
Terms and licenses: Academic/Nonprofit Terms; Industry Terms: Not Available to Industry
How to cite: pSicoR-PTPRJi2 was a gift from Miguel Ramalho-Santos (Addgene plasmid # 59609 ; http://n2t.net/addgene:59609 ; RRID:Addgene_59609)
