[The description below was written by a language model from this plasmid's Addgene catalogue record.]
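Description:
pSicoR-PTPRJi2 is an RNA interference plasmid built on the pSicoR backbone and catalogued as a mammalian expression/RNAi vector. It carries a short hairpin RNA directed against human PTPRJ, the gene encoding a receptor-type protein tyrosine phosphatase also known as CD148 or DEP1. The hairpin is driven by a U6 promoter, an RNA polymerase III promoter commonly used for shRNAs because it produces short transcripts with defined ends; the use of an mU6 sequencing primer suggests the mouse form of this promoter. The hairpin was inserted by restriction cloning between HpaI and XhoI sites, with the HpaI site lost in the process and the XhoI site retained. The "i2" in the name suggests it is one of several hairpins made against the same target, although the record does not say so explicitly, and the hairpin sequence itself is not given beyond the gene name.

In bacteria the plasmid is maintained at high copy under ampicillin selection, and it is propagated in a recombination-deficient strain, a common choice for constructs containing repeated sequences. pSicoR is generally known as a lentiviral backbone designed so that the shRNA cassette can be removed by Cre recombinase. However, no feature table is provided here, so the presence of LTRs, loxP sites, or any reporter or mammalian selection marker in this particular construct cannot be confirmed from the record. The stated purpose is knockdown of PTPRJ in human cells, and the associated publication concerns a systematic search for barriers to the generation of human induced pluripotent stem cells, which points to its use in testing whether loss of PTPRJ affects reprogramming.
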