>Addgene plasmid #59609 | pSicoR-PTPRJi2 | depositor partial sequence | sequence record 93286 | pSicoR-PTPRJi2 sequence 63 bps
TGTTCCGAGTATGTCTACCATTTATTCTAGAGATAAATGGTAGACATACTCGGAACTTTTTTC
