>Addgene plasmid #59609 | pSicoR-PTPRJi2 | addgene partial sequence | sequence record 96867 | WPRE-R 5'-CATAGCGTAAAAGGAGCAACA-3'
AATTTTGTAATCCAGAGGTTGATTATCGATAAGCTTGATATCGAATTGTACCTAGTGGAACCGGAACCCT
TAAACATGTATAACTTCGTATAATGTATGCTATACGAAGTTATTAGGTCCCTCGACGAATTCCTACTTGT
ACAGCTCGTCCATGCCGAGAGTGATCCCGGCGGCGGTCACGAACTCCAGCAGGACCATGTGATCGCGCTT
CTCGTTGGGGTCTTTGCTCAGGGCGGACTGGGTGCTCAGGTAGTGGTTGTCGGGCAGCAGCACGGGGCCG
TCGCCGATGGGGGTGTTCTGCTGGTAGTGGTCGGCGAGCTGCACGCTGCCGTCCTCGATGTTGTGGCGGA
TCTTGAAGTTCACCTTGATGCCGTTCTTCTGCTTGTCGGCCATGATATAGACGTTGTGGCTGTTGTAGTT
GTACTCCAGCTTGTGCCCCAGGATGTTGCCGTCCTCCTTGAAGTC
