>Addgene plasmid #59609 | pSicoR-PTPRJi2 | addgene partial sequence | sequence record 97332 | pLLU-5 5'-cacagacttgtgggagaagc-3'
ATATTTCCTAGTAACTATAGAGGCTTAATGTGCGATAAAAGACAGATAATCTGTTCTTTTTAATACTAGC
TACATTTTACATGATAGGCTTGGATTTCTATAACTTCGTATAGCATACATTATACGAAGTTATAAACAGC
ACAAAAGGAAACTCACCCTAACTGTAAAGTAATTGTGTGTTTTGAGACTATAAATATCCCTTGGAGAAAA
GCCTTGTTTGTTCCGAGTATGTCTACCATTTATTCTAGAGATAAATGGTAGACATACTCGGAACTTTTTT
CTCGAGTACTAGGATCCATTAGGCGGCCGCGTGGATAACCGTATTACCGCCATGCATTAGTTATTAATAG
TAATCAATTACGGGGTCATTAGTTCATAGCCCATATATGGAGTTCCGCGTTACATAACTTACGGTAAA
